>Addgene plasmid #175761 | pHAGE-FLAG-APEX2-TAX1BP1 | addgene full sequence | sequence record 346594 | Addgene NGS Result
TGGAAGGGCTAATTCACTCCCAAAGAAGACAAGATATCCTTGATCTGTGGATCTACCACACACAAGGCTA
CTTCCCTGATTAGCAGAACTACACACCAGGGCCAGGGGTCAGATATCCACTGACCTTTGGATGGTGCTAC
AAGCTAGTACCAGTTGAGCCAGATAAGGTAGAAGAGGCCAATAAAGGAGAGAACACCAGCTTGTTACACC
CTGTGAGCCTGCATGGGATGGATGACCCGGAGAGAGAAGTGTTAGAGTGGAGGTTTGACAGCCGCCTAGC
ATTTCATCACGTGGCCCGAGAGCTGCATCCGGAGTACTTCAAGAACTGCTGATATCGAGCTTGCTACAAG
GGACTTTCCGCTGGGGACTTTCCAGGGAGGCGTGGCCTGGGCGGGACTGGGGAGTGGCGAGCCCTCAGAT
CCTGCATATAAGCAGCTGCTTTTTGCCTGTACTGGGTCTCTCTGGTTAGACCAGATCTGAGCCTGGGAGC
TCTCTGGCTAACTAGGGAACCCACTGCTTAAGCCTCAATAAAGCTTGCCTTGAGTGCTTCAAGTAGTGTG
TGCCCGTCTGTTGTGTGACTCTGGTAACTAGAGATCCCTCAGACCCTTTTAGTCAGTGTGGAAAATCTCT
AGCAGTGGCGCCCGAACAGGGACTTGAAAGCGAAAGGGAAACCAGAGGAGCTCTCTCGACGCAGGACTCG
GCTTGCTGAAGCGCGCACGGCAAGAGGCGAGGGGCGGCGACTGGTGAGTACGCCAAAAATTTTGACTAGC
GGAGGCTAGAAGGAGAGAGATGGGTGCGAGAGCGTCAGTATTAAGCGGGGGAGAATTAGATCGCGATGGG
AAAAAATTCGGTTAAGGCCAGGGGGAAAGAAAAAATATAAATTAAAACATATAGTATGGGCAAGCAGGGA
GCTAGAACGATTCGCAGTTAATCCTGGCCTGTTAGAAACATCAGAAGGCTGTAGACAAATACTGGGACAG
CTACAACCATCCCTTCAGACAGGATCAGAAGAACTTAGATCATTATATAATACAGTAGCAACCCTCTATT
GTGTGCATCAAAGGATAGAGATAAAAGACACCAAGGAAGCTTTAGACAAGATAGAGGAAGAGCAAAACAA
AAGTAAGACCACCGCACAGCAAGCGGCCGGCCGCTGATCTTCAGACCTGGAGGAGGAGATATGAGGGACA
ATTGGAGAAGTGAATTATATAAATATAAAGTAGTAAAAATTGAACCATTAGGAGTAGCACCCACCAAGGC
AAAGAGAAGAGTGGTGCAGAGAGAAAAAAGAGCAGTGGGAATAGGAGCTTTGTTCCTTGGGTTCTTGGGA
GCAGCAGGAAGCACTATGGGCGCAGCGTCAATGACGCTGACGGTACAGGCCAGACAATTATTGTCTGGTA
TAGTGCAGCAGCAGAACAATTTGCTGAGGGCTATTGAGGCGCAACAGCATCTGTTGCAACTCACAGTCTG
GGGCATCAAGCAGCTCCAGGCAAGAATCCTGGCTGTGGAAAGATACCTAAAGGATCAACAGCTCCTGGGG
ATTTGGGGTTGCTCTGGAAAACTCATTTGCACCACTGCTGTGCCTTGGAATGCTAGTTGGAGTAATAAAT
CTCTGGAACAGATTTGGAATCACACGACCTGGATGGAGTGGGACAGAGAAATTAACAATTACACAAGCTT
AATACACTCCTTAATTGAAGAATCGCAAAACCAGCAAGAAAAGAATGAACAAGAATTATTGGAATTAGAT
AAATGGGCAAGTTTGTGGAATTGGTTTAACATAACAAATTGGCTGTGGTATATAAAATTATTCATAATGA
TAGTAGGAGGCTTGGTAGGTTTAAGAATAGTTTTTGCTGTACTTTCTATAGTGAATAGAGTTAGGCAGGG
ATATTCACCATTATCGTTTCAGACCCACCTCCCAACCCCGAGGGGACCCGACAGGCCCGAAGGAATAGAA
GAAGAAGGTGGAGAGAGAGACAGAGACAGATCCATTCGATTAGTGAACGGATCTCGACGGTATCGCCGAA
TTAATTCACAAATGGCAGTATTCATCCACAATTTTAAAAGAAAAGGGGGGATTGGGGGGTACAGTGCAGG
GGAAAGAATAGTAGACATAATAGCAACAGACATACAAACTAAAGAATTACAAAAACAAATTACAAAAATT
CAAAATTTTCGGGTTTATTACAGGGACAGCAGAGATCCAGTTTGGACTAGTGGAGTTCCGCGTTACATAA
CTTACGGTAAATGGCCCGCCTGGCTGACCGCCCAACGACCCCCGCCCATTGACGTCAATAATGACGTATG
TTCCCATAGTAACGCCAATAGGGACTTTCCATTGACGTCAATGGGTGGAGTATTTACGGTAAACTGCCCA
CTTGGCAGTACATCAAGTGTATCATATGCCAAGTACGCCCCCTATTGACGTCAATGACGGTAAATGGCCC
GCCTGGCATTATGCCCAGTACATGACCTTATGGGACTTTCCTACTTGGCAGTACATCTACGTATTAGTCA
TCGCTATTACCATGGTGATGCGGTTTTGGCAGTACATCAATGGGCGTGGATAGCGGTTTGACTCACGGGG
ATTTCCAAGTCTCCACCCCATTGACGTCAATGGGAGTTTGTTTTGGCACCAAAATCAACGGGACTTTCCA
AAATGTCGTAACAACTCCGCCCCATTGACGCAAATGGGCGGTAGGCGTGTACGGTGGGAGGTCTATATAA
GCAGAGCTCGTTTAGTGAACCGTCAGATCGCCTGGAGACGCCATCCACGCTGTTTTGACCTCCATAGAAG
ACACCGGCGGCCGCAGATCTCTCGAGGTTGATCTGCCACCATGATGGACTACAAGGATGACGACGATAAG
GGAAAGTCTTACCCAACTGTGAGTGCTGATTACCAGGACGCCGTTGAGAAGGCGAAGAAGAAGCTCAGAG
GCTTCATCGCTGAGAAGAGATGCGCTCCTCTAATGCTCCGTTTGGCATTCCACTCTGCTGGAACCTTTGA
CAAGGGCACGAAGACCGGTGGACCCTTCGGAACCATCAAGCACCCTGCCGAACTGGCTCACAGCGCTAAC
AACGGTCTTGACATCGCTGTTAGGCTTTTGGAGCCACTCAAGGCGGAGTTCCCTATTTTGAGCTACGCCG
ATTTCTACCAGTTGGCTGGCGTTGTTGCCGTTGAGGTCACGGGTGGACCTAAGGTTCCATTCCACCCTGG
AAGAGAGGACAAGCCTGAGCCACCACCAGAGGGTCGCTTGCCCGATCCCACTAAGGGTTCTGACCATTTG
AGAGATGTGTTTGGCAAAGCTATGGGGCTTACTGACCAAGATATCGTTGCTCTATCTGGGGGTCACACTA
TTGGAGCTGCACACAAGGAGCGTTCTGGATTTGAGGGTCCCTGGACCTCTAATCCTCTTATTTTCGACAA
CTCATACTTCACGGAGTTGTTGAGTGGTGAGAAGGAAGGTCTCCTTCAGCTACCTTCTGACAAGGCTCTT
TTGTCTGACCCTGTATTCCGCCCTCTCGTTGACAAATATGCAGCGGACGAAGATGCCTTCTTTGCTGATT
ACGCTGAGGCTCACCAAAAGCTTTCCGAGCTTGGGTTTGCTGATGCCGCTCGAGGTTATCAAACAAGTTT
GTACAAAAAAGTTGGCATGACATCCTTTCAAGAAGTCCCATTGCAGACTTCCAACTTTGCCCATGTCATC
TTTCAAAATGTGGCCAAGAGTTACCTTCCTAATGCACACCTGGAATGTCATTACACCTTAACTCCATATA
TTCATCCACATCCAAAAGATTGGGTTGGTATATTCAAGGTTGGATGGAGTACTGCTCGTGATTATTACAC
GTTTTTATGGTCCCCTATGCCTGAACATTATGTGGAAGGATCAACAGTCAATTGTGTACTAGCATTCCAA
GGATATTACCTTCCAAATGATGATGGAGAATTTTATCAGTTCTGTTACGTTACCCATAAGGGTGAAATTC
GTGGAGCAAGTACACCTTTCCAGTTTCGAGCTTCTTCTCCAGTTGAAGAGCTGCTTACTATGGAAGATGA
AGGAAATTCTGACATGTTAGTGGTGACCACAAAAGCAGGCCTTCTTGAGTTGAAAATTGAGAAAACCATG
AAAGAAAAAGAAGAACTGTTAAAGTTAATTGCCGTTCTGGAAAAAGAAACAGCACAACTTCGAGAACAAG
TTGGGAGAATGGAAAGAGAACTTAACCATGAGAAAGAAAGATGTGACCAACTGCAAGCAGAACAAAAGGG
TCTTACTGAAGTAACACAAAGCTTAAAAATGGAAAATGAAGAGTTTAAGAAGAGGTTCAGTGATGCTACA
TCCAAAGCCCATCAGCTTGAGGAAGATATTGTGTCAGTAACACATAAAGCAATTGAAAAAGAAACCGAAT
TAGACAGTTTAAAGGACAAACTCAAGAAGGCACAACATGAAAGAGAACAACTTGAATGTCAGTTGAAGAC
AGAGAAGGATGAAAAGGAACTTTATAAGGTACATTTGAAGAATACAGAAATAGAAAATACCAAGCTTATG
TCAGAGGTCCAGACTTTAAAAAATTTAGATGGGAACAAAGAAAGCGTGATTACTCATTTCAAAGAAGAGA
TTGGCAGGCTGCAGTTATGTTTGGCTGAAAAGGAAAATCTGCAAAGAACTTTCCTGCTTACAACCTCAAG
TAAAGAAGATACTTGTTTTTTAAAGGAGCAACTTCGTAAAGCAGAGGAACAGGTTCAGGCAACTCGGCAA
GAAGTTGTCTTTCTGGCTAAAGAACTCAGTGATGCTGTCAACGTACGAGACAGAACGATGGCAGACCTGC
ATACTGCACGCTTGGAAAACGAGAAAGTGAAAAAGCAGTTAGCTGATGCAGTGGCAGAACTTAAACTAAA
TGCTATGAAAAAAGATCAGGACAAGACTGATACACTGGAACACGAACTAAGAAGAGAAGTTGAAGATCTG
AAACTCCGTCTTCAGATGGCTGCAGACCATTATAAAGAAAAATTTAAGGAATGCCAAAGGCTCCAAAAAC
AAATAAACAAACTTTCAGATCAATCAGCTAATAATAATAATGTCTTCACAAAGAAAACGGGGAATCAGCA
GAAAGTGAATGATGCTTCAGTAAACACAGACCCAGCCACTTCTGCCTCTACTGTAGATGTAAAGCCATCA
CCTTCTGCAGCAGAGGCAGATTTTGACATAGTAACAAAGGGGCAAGTCTGTGAAATGACCAAAGAAATTG
CTGACAAAACAGAAAAGTATAATAAATGTAAACAACTCTTGCAGGATGAGAAAGCAAAATGCAATAAATA
TGCTGATGAACTTGCAAAAATGGAGCTGAAATGGAAAGAACAAGTGAAAATTGCTGAAAATGTAAAACTT
GAACTAGCTGAAGTACAGGACAATTATAAAGAACTTAAAAGGAGTCTAGAAAATCCAGCAGAAAGGAAAA
TGGAAGGTCAGAATTCCCAGAGTCCTCAATGTTTCAAAACATGCTCAGAGCAAAATGGTTATGTTCTCAC
ATTGTCAAATGCACAACCAGTTCTGCAATATGGTAATCCTTATGCATCTCAGGAAACAAGAGATGGAGCA
GATGGTGCTTTTTACCCAGATGAAATACAAAGGCCACCTGTCAGAGTCCCCTCTTGGGGACTGGAAGACA
ATGTTGTCTGCAGCCAGCCTGCTCGAAACTTTAGTCGGCCTGATGGCTTAGAGGACTCTGAGGATAGCAA
AGAAGATGAGAATGTGCCTACTGCTCCTGATCCTCCAAGTCAACATTTACGTGGGCATGGGACAGGCTTT
TGCTTTGATTCCAGCTTTGATGTTCACAAGAAGTGTCCCCTCTGTGAGTTAATGTTTCCTCCTAACTATG
ATCAGAGCAAATTTGAAGAACATGTTGAAAGTCACTGGAAGGTGTGCCCGATGTGCAGCGAGCAGTTCCC
TCCTGACTATGACCAGCAGGTGTTTGAAAGGCATGTGCAGACCCATTTTGATCAGAATGTTCTAAATTTT
GACTACCCAACTTTCTTGTACAAAGTGGTTCGATAACGAATTCCGCCCCCCCCCCCTAACGTTACTGGCC
GAAGCCGCTTGGAATAAGGCCGGTGTGCGTTTGTCTATATGTTATTTTCCACCATATTGCCGTCTTTTGG
CAATGTGAGGGCCCGGAAACCTGGCCCTGTCTTCTTGACGAGCATTCCTAGGGGTCTTTCCCCTCTCGCC
AAAGGAATGCAAGGTCTGTTGAATGTCGTGAAGGAAGCAGTTCCTCTGGAAGCTTCTTGAAGACAAACAA
CGTCTGTAGCGACCCTTTGCAGGCAGCGGAACCCCCCACCTGGCGACAGGTGCCTCTGCGGCCAAAAGCC
ACGTGTATAAGATACACCTGCAAAGGCGGCACAACCCCAGTGCCACGTTGTGAGTTGGATAGTTGTGGAA
AGAGTCAAATGGCTCTCCTCAAGCGTATTCAACAAGGGGCTGAAGGATGCCCAGAAGGTACCCCATTGTA
TGGGATCTGATCTGGGGCCTCGGTGCACATGCTTTACATGTGTTTAGTCGAGGTTAAAAAAACGTCTAGG
CCCCCCGAACCACGGGGACGTGGTTTTCCTTTGAAAAACACGATGATAATATGGCCACAACCATGACCGA
GTACAAGCCCACGGTGCGCCTCGCCACCCGCGACGACGTCCCCAGGGCCGTACGCACCCTCGCCGCCGCG
TTCGCCGACTACCCCGCCACGCGCCACACCGTCGATCCGGACCGCCACATCGAGCGGGTCACCGAGCTGC
AAGAACTCTTCCTCACGCGCGTCGGGCTCGACATCGGCAAGGTGTGGGTCGCGGACGACGGCGCCGCGGT
GGCGGTCTGGACCACGCCGGAGAGCGTCGAAGCGGGGGCGGTGTTCGCCGAGATCGGCCCGCGCATGGCC
GAGTTGAGCGGTTCCCGGCTGGCCGCGCAGCAACAGATGGAAGGCCTCCTGGCGCCGCACCGGCCCAAGG
AGCCCGCGTGGTTCCTGGCCACCGTCGGCGTCTCGCCCGACCACCAGGGCAAGGGTCTGGGCAGCGCCGT
CGTGCTCCCCGGAGTGGAGGCGGCCGAGCGCGCCGGGGTGCCCGCCTTCCTGGAGACCTCCGCGCCCCGC
AACCTCCCCTTCTACGAGCGGCTCGGCTTCACCGTCACCGCCGACGTCGAGGTGCCCGAAGGACCGCGCA
CCTGGTGCATGACCCGCAAGCCCGGTGCCTGATGCATCGATGGATCCTAATCAACCTCTGGATTACAAAA
TTTGTGAAAGATTGACTGGTATTCTTAACTATGTTGCTCCTTTTACGCTATGTGGATACGCTGCTTTAAT
GCCTTTGTATCATGCTATTGCTTCCCGTATGGCTTTCATTTTCTCCTCCTTGTATAAATCCTGGTTGCTG
TCTCTTTATGAGGAGTTGTGGCCCGTTGTCAGGCAACGTGGCGTGGTGTGCACTGTGTTTGCTGACGCAA
CCCCCACTGGTTGGGGCATTGCCACCACCTGTCAGCTCCTTTCCGGGACTTTCGCTTTCCCCCTCCCTAT
TGCCACGGCGGAACTCATCGCCGCCTGCCTTGCCCGCTGCTGGACAGGGGCTCGGCTGTTGGGCACTGAC
AATTCCGTGGTGTTGTCGGGGAAATCATCGTCCTTTCCTTGGCTGCTCGCCTGTGTTGCCACCTGGATTC
TGCGCGGGACGTCCTTCTGCTACGTCCCTTCGGCCCTCAATCCAGCGGACCTTCCTTCCCGCGGCCTGCT
GCCGGCTCTGCGGCCTCTTCCGCGTCTTCGCCTTCGCCCTCAGACGAGTCGGATCTCCCTTTGGGCCGCC
TCCCCGCCTGAGATCCTTTAAGACCAATGACTTACAAGGCAGCTGTAGATCTTAGCCACTTTTTAAAAGA
AAAGGGGGGACTGGAAGGGCTAATTCACTCCCAACGAAGACAAGATCTGCTTTTTGCTTGTACTGGGTCT
CTCTGGTTAGACCAGATCTGAGCCTGGGAGCTCTCTGGCTAACTAGGGAACCCACTGCTTAAGCCTCAAT
AAAGCTTGCCTTGAGTGCTTCAAGTAGTGTGTGCCCGTCTGTTGTGTGACTCTGGTAACTAGAGATCCCT
CAGACCCTTTTAGTCAGTGTGGAAAATCTCTAGCAGTAGTAGTTCATGTCATCTTATTATTCAGTATTTA
TAACTTGCAAAGAAATGAATATCAGAGAGTGAGAGGCCCGGGTTAATTAAGGAAAGGGCTAGATCATTCT
TGAAGACGAAAGGGCCTCGTGATACGCCTATTTTTATAGGTTAATGTCATGATAATAATGGTTTCTTAGA
CGTCAGGTGGCACTTTTCGGGGAAATGTGCGCGGAACCCCTATTTGTTTATTTTTCTAAATACATTCAAA
TATGTATCCGCTCATGAGACAATAACCCTGATAAATGCTTCAATAATATTGAAAAAGGAAGAGTATGAGT
ATTCAACATTTCCGTGTCGCCCTTATTCCCTTTTTTGCGGCATTTTGCCTTCCTGTTTTTGCTCACCCAG
AAACGCTGGTGAAAGTAAAAGATGCTGAAGATCAGTTGGGTGCACGAGTGGGTTACATCGAACTGGATCT
CAACAGCGGTAAGATCCTTGAGAGTTTTCGCCCCGAAGAACGTTTTCCAATGATGAGCACTTTTAAAGTT
CTGCTATGTGGCGCGGTATTATCCCGTGTTGACGCCGGGCAAGAGCAACTCGGTCGCCGCATACACTATT
CTCAGAATGACTTGGTTGAGTACTCACCAGTCACAGAAAAGCATCTTACGGATGGCATGACAGTAAGAGA
ATTATGCAGTGCTGCCATAACCATGAGTGATAACACTGCGGCCAACTTACTTCTGACAACGATCGGAGGA
CCGAAGGAGCTAACCGCTTTTTTGCACAACATGGGGGATCATGTAACTCGCCTTGATCGTTGGGAACCGG
AGCTGAATGAAGCCATACCAAACGACGAGCGTGACACCACGATGCCTGTAGCAATGGCAACAACGTTGCG
CAAACTATTAACTGGCGAACTACTTACTCTAGCTTCCCGGCAACAATTAATAGACTGGATGGAGGCGGAT
AAAGTTGCAGGACCACTTCTGCGCTCGGCCCTTCCGGCTGGCTGGTTTATTGCTGATAAATCTGGAGCCG
GTGAGCGTGGGTCTCGCGGTATCATTGCAGCACTGGGGCCAGATGGTAAGCCCTCCCGTATCGTAGTTAT
CTACACGACGGGGAGTCAGGCAACTATGGATGAACGAAATAGACAGATCGCTGAGATAGGTGCCTCACTG
ATTAAGCATTGGTAACTGTCAGACCAAGTTTACTCATATATACTTTAGATTGATTTAAAACTTCATTTTT
AATTTAAAAGGATCTAGGTGAAGATCCTTTTTGATAATCTCATGACCAAAATCCCTTAACGTGAGTTTTC
GTTCCACTGAGCGTCAGACCCCGTAGAAAAGATCAAAGGATCTTCTTGAGATCCTTTTTTTCTGCGCGTA
ATCTGCTGCTTGCAAACAAAAAAACCACCGCTACCAGCGGTGGTTTGTTTGCCGGATCAAGAGCTACCAA
CTCTTTTTCCGAAGGTAACTGGCTTCAGCAGAGCGCAGATACCAAATACTGTTCTTCTAGTGTAGCCGTA
GTTAGGCCACCACTTCAAGAACTCTGTAGCACCGCCTACATACCTCGCTCTGCTAATCCTGTTACCAGTG
GCTGCTGCCAGTGGCGATAAGTCGTGTCTTACCGGGTTGGACTCAAGACGATAGTTACCGGATAAGGCGC
AGCGGTCGGGCTGAACGGGGGGTTCGTGCACACAGCCCAGCTTGGAGCGAACGACCTACACCGAACTGAG
ATACCTACAGCGTGAGCTATGAGAAAGCGCCACGCTTCCCGAAGGGAGAAAGGCGGACAGGTATCCGGTA
AGCGGCAGGGTCGGAACAGGAGAGCGCACGAGGGAGCTTCCAGGGGGAAACGCCTGGTATCTTTATAGTC
CTGTCGGGTTTCGCCACCTCTGACTTGAGCGTCGATTTTTGTGATGCTCGTCAGGGGGGCGGAGCCTATG
GAAAAACGCCAGCAACGCGGCCTTTTTACGGTTCCTGGCCTTTTGCTGGCCTTTTGCTCACATGTTCTTT
CCTGCGTTATCCCCTGATTCTGTGGATAACCGTATTACCGCCTTTGAGTGAGCTGATACCGCTCGCCGCA
GCCGAACGACCGAGCGCAGCGAGTCAGTGAGCGAGGAAGCGGAAGAGCGCCCAATACGCAAACCGCCTCT
CCCCGCGCGTTGGCCGATTCATTAATGCAGCAAGCTCATGGCTGACTAATTTTTTTTATTTATGCAGAGG
CCGAGGCCGCCTCGGCCTCTGAGCTATTCCAGAAGTAGTGAGGAGGCTTTTTTGGAGGCCTAGGCTTTTG
CAAAAAGCTCCCCGTGGCACGACAGGTTTCCCGACTGGAAAGCGGGCAGTGAGCGCAACGCAATTAATGT
GAGTTAGCTCACTCATTAGGCACCCCAGGCTTTACACTTTATGCTTCCGGCTCGTATGTTGTGTGGAATT
GTGAGCGGATAACAATTTCACACAGGAAACAGCTATGACATGATTACGAATTTCACAAATAAAGCATTTT
TTTCACTGCATTCTAGTTGTGGTTTGTCCAAACTCATCAATGTATCTTATCATGTCTGGATCAACTGGAT
AACTCAAGCTAACCAAAATCATCCCAAACTTCCCACCCCATACCCTATTACCACTGCCAATTACCTGTGG
TTTCATTTACTCTAAACCTGTGATTCCTCTGAATTATTTTCATTTTAAAGAAATTGTATTTGTTAAATAT
GTACTACAAACTTAGTAGT
Features (pLannotate 1.2.2; 29 found; start..end, strand, type, name):
    377..634     +  LTR            5' LTR (truncated): truncated 5' long terminal repeat (LTR) from HIV-1
    681..806     +  misc_feature   HIV-1 Ψ: packaging signal of human immunodeficiency virus type 1
    790..1128    +  CDS            HIV-1 gag (fragment): gag protein from human immunodeficiency virus 1; gag
   1303..1536    +  misc_feature   RRE: The Rev response element (RRE) of HIV-1 allows for Rev-dependent mRNA export from the nucleus to the cytoplasm.
   1913..2013    +  CDS            Rev (fragment): human immunodeficiency virus 1 (HIV-1) Rev protein; rev; enhances nuclear export of unspliced and incompletely spliced viral mRNAs
   2062..2179    +  misc_feature   cPPT/CTS: central polypurine tract and central termination sequence of HIV-1
   2231..2534    +  enhancer       CMV enhancer: human cytomegalovirus immediate early enhancer
   2535..2738    +  promoter       CMV promoter: human cytomegalovirus (CMV) immediate early promoter
   2850..2873    +  CDS            3xFLAG (fragment): three tandem FLAG® epitope tags
   2870..3617    +  CDS            APEX2 (fragment): soybean ascorbate peroxidase, engineered to serve as a monomeric tag for electron microscopy and live-cell proteomics (Lam et al., 2015) more active than the original APEX due to the A134P mutation
   3634..3651    +  protein_bind   attB1 (fragment): mutant version of attB; core recombination site for the Gateway® BP reaction BP Clonase™
   3657..6023    +  CDS            TAX1BP1: TAXB1_HUMAN - Also known as T6BP. Experimental evidence at protein level: Swiss-Prot protein existence level 1. Inhibits TNF-induced apoptosis by mediating the TNFAIP3 anti- apoptotic activity. Degraded by caspase-3-like family proteins upon TNF-induced apoptosis. May also play a role in the pro-inflammatory cytokine IL-1 signaling cascade. From Homo sapiens (Human).
   6025..6049    -  protein_bind   attB2: mutant version of attB; recombination site for the Gateway® BP reaction BP Clonase™
   6167..6629    +  misc_feature   IRES: internal ribosome entry site (IRES) of the encephalomyocarditis virus (EMCV)
   6643..7242    +  CDS            PuroR: puromycin N-acetyltransferase; pac from Streptomyces alboniger; confers resistance to puromycin
   7259..7847    +  misc_feature   WPRE: woodchuck hepatitis virus posttranscriptional regulatory element
   7855..7920    +  CDS            nef (fragment): NEF_HV1Z2 - Experimental evidence at protein level: Swiss-Prot protein existence level 1. Extracellular Nef protein targets CD4(+) T-lymphocytes for apoptosis by interacting with CXCR4 surface receptors. From Human immunodeficiency virus type 1 group M subtype D (isolate Z2/CDC-Z34) (HIV-1).
   7922..8155    +  LTR            3' LTR (ΔU3): self-inactivating 3' long terminal repeat (LTR) from HIV-1
   8360..8464    +  promoter       AmpR promoter: bla
   8465..9325    +  CDS            AmpR: β-lactamase; bla; confers resistance to ampicillin, carbenicillin, and related antibiotics
   9496..10084   +  rep_origin     ori: high-copy-number ColE1/pMB1/pBR322/pUC origin of replication
  10267..10321   +  CDS            lacI (fragment): lac repressor; lacI; The lac repressor binds to the lac operator to inhibit transcription in E. coli. This inhibition can be relieved by adding lactose or isopropyl-β-D-thiogalactopyranoside (IPTG).
  10327..10420   +  rep_origin     SV40 ori (fragment): SV40 origin of replication
  10445..10482   +  CDS            lacI (fragment): lac repressor; lacI; The lac repressor binds to the lac operator to inhibit transcription in E. coli. This inhibition can be relieved by adding lactose or isopropyl-β-D-thiogalactopyranoside (IPTG).
  10495..10516   +  protein_bind   CAP binding site: CAP binding activates transcription in the presence of cAMP. E. coli catabolite activator protein
  10531..10561   +  promoter       lac promoter: promoter for the E. coli lac operon
  10565..10587   +  protein_bind   lac operator (fragment): The lac repressor binds to the lac operator to inhibit transcription in E. coli. This inhibition can be relieved by adding lactose or isopropyl-β-D-thiogalactopyranoside (IPTG). lac repressor encoded by lacI
  10619..10702   +  polyA_signal   SV40 poly(A) signal (fragment): SV40 polyadenylation signal
  10869..329     +  CDS            nef (fragment) (across the origin): NEF_HV1BR - Experimental evidence at protein level: Swiss-Prot protein existence level 1. Extracellular Nef protein targets CD4(+) T-lymphocytes for apoptosis by interacting with CXCR4 surface receptors (PubMed:14990729). From Human immunodeficiency virus type 1 group M subtype B (isolate BRU/LAI) (HIV-1).
