[The description below was written by a language model from this plasmid's Addgene catalogue record and pLannotate feature annotations shown in this document.]
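Description:
pHAGE-FLAG-APEX2-TAX1BP1 is an HIV-1-derived lentiviral expression vector built on the pHAGE backbone, about 10.9 kb in the sequenced record. In bacteria it is maintained through a high-copy ColE1/pUC-type origin and selected with ampicillin via the β-lactamase gene. The viral portion carries the elements needed for packaging and transduction: a truncated 5' LTR, the Ψ packaging signal with an adjoining gag fragment, the Rev response element for Rev-dependent nuclear export of the genomic RNA, the cPPT/CTS that aids nuclear import, and a ΔU3 self-inactivating 3' LTR that silences LTR-driven transcription after integration. Short nef, Rev, lac and SV40 fragments annotated elsewhere appear to be backbone remnants rather than functional units.

The payload is a single CMV enhancer/promoter-driven transcript. Its first open reading frame is human TAX1BP1 (also called T6BP or CALCOCO3), a ubiquitin-binding autophagy receptor. It is fused at its N-terminus to a FLAG epitope (annotated only as a short match to 3xFLAG) followed by APEX2, the engineered soybean ascorbate peroxidase used for proximity biotinylation proteomics and electron microscopy contrast. The feature order is FLAG, then APEX2, then TAX1BP1, matching the plasmid name. attB1 and attB2 sites flank TAX1BP1, consistent with its insertion by Gateway recombination. Downstream, an EMCV IRES allows translation of puromycin N-acetyltransferase from the same mRNA, so transduced mammalian cells can be selected with puromycin, and a WPRE enhances transcript expression. The associated publication concerns quantitative proteomics of autophagy receptors in lysophagy, suggesting the construct is used to generate stable cell lines for APEX2 proximity labelling of the TAX1BP1 environment.
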