Addgene plasmid #175761: pHAGE-FLAG-APEX2-TAX1BP1
Purpose: Lentiviral vector expressing N-terminally tagged APEX2-FLAG-TAX1BP1
Depositing lab: Wade Harper. Depositing organization: Harvard Medical School. Publication: Quantitative proteomics reveals the selectivity of ubiquitin-binding autophagy receptors in the turnover of damaged lysosomes by lysophagy. Eapen VV, Swarup S, Hoyer MJ, Paulo JA, Harper JW. eLife. 2021 Sep 29;10. pii: 72328. doi: 10.7554/eLife.72328. PubMed 34585663.
Backbone
  Vector backbone: pHAGE
  Vector type: Lentiviral
Growth in bacteria
  Bacterial resistance: Ampicillin, 100 μg/mL
  Growth temperature: 37°C
  Growth strain: NEB Stable
  Copy number: Unknown
Gene/Insert
  Gene/Insert name: TAX1BP1
  Species: H. sapiens (human)
  Entrez Gene: TAX1BP1 (a.k.a. CALCOCO3, T6BP, TXBP151)
  Cloning method: Gateway Cloning
Terms and licenses: Academic/Nonprofit Terms; Industry Terms: Not Available to Industry
How to cite: pHAGE-FLAG-APEX2-TAX1BP1 was a gift from Wade Harper (Addgene plasmid # 175761 ; http://n2t.net/addgene:175761 ; RRID:Addgene_175761)
